>Addgene plasmid #42074 | slpr genomic fragment | addgene partial sequence | sequence record 59364 | pCasper-F 5'-gggttttattaacttacat-3'
CGGCAGTGGCACGTTGCTGGTGAAGCGGCTGAGGAGATATGGCGATGGCGACATAATCGGCATGTTGGTG
GCACCCGGACGCCAGTTATCCATCTTGCTATTGCCCTGGTAGCCTGGTCGGTCCGATCGGCAGCATTCCA
AGGCGGATATGAGACATGATTGAGTTACGGCATATGGTTGGTACTGGCTTGGGGGAACGATGGCTGGGAT
ATGGTCGGTAGTCGGGTGGTAATCGGATAGTCGGAGGCGGGGGGTACAAGAGTAGTTGGATAGTAACCGC
AGGCAACACCAAAGTTTAACCACCGCATACCAAGGAGACTCTGTTCGTCCTATATTAATAGGTTAATCTC
TCTCTCTCTCTCTCTGTCCAAAATTGTGGATTGTGCTCATGCACAGAGAAAATCCATTCTTCATTCAGTC
ATTTTCACGTT
