>Addgene plasmid #42074 | slpr genomic fragment | addgene partial sequence | sequence record 59968 | pCasper-R 5'-GTCGGCAAGAGACATCCACT-3'
GAAATTATTTTTAAAGTTTTATTTTTAATAATTTGCGAGTACNCAAAGCTTGGNTGCAGGTCGACCTCGA
GGTCGACGGTATCGATAAGCTTTTATATAGTGGTATTTACGTTTTTCTTTTTCGTTTCGTATTTGCGCGC
TGCACCTGTGTGCGTGTTTGCATCTGTGCGTTTGTGTCTGTGTGTGTGTGTGCGTTTGTGTCTGTGTGTA
ATAGCCCAAAACGGCAATGTTTAATTAAAAACGATAAAGGACACAACGCCGGCAATGGGCAATGCAAATA
AGAGACTGAATGCAAAGGGCGCCCAAAAGGGGAGTGGCCCATGGAGGCGGTGGGTCCTTTGCCTACAAGA
GTTGGATGGAAGGGGTAGGGGGGAAGG
