[The description below was written by a language model from this plasmid's Addgene catalogue record.]
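Description:
The slpr genomic fragment plasmid is a Drosophila germ-line transformation construct built on pCaSpeR4, a P-element vector of roughly 7.9 kb. It is catalogued as an insect expression vector. It is propagated in E. coli under ampicillin selection; the record lists copy number as unknown. pCaSpeR-series vectors generally carry P-element ends that allow transposase-mediated integration into the fly genome, along with a mini-white eye-colour marker for identifying transformants. No feature table is provided here, so these elements are inferred from the named backbone rather than confirmed for this plasmid.

The insert is a HindIII genomic fragment of about 14 kb from D. melanogaster, isolated from a P1 genomic clone, passed through pBluescript as an intermediate, and then moved into pCaSpeR4. It spans the slipper (slpr) locus, which encodes the fly mixed lineage kinase, a JNK kinase kinase also known as dMLK. The fragment also contains the neighbouring annotated gene CG15339. The catalogue entry lists Hsp70 as the promoter. However, the depositor's description is of a genomic rescue fragment, which would normally rely on the gene's own flanking regulatory sequences. The Hsp70 entry may refer to a backbone element such as the one driving the marker rather than to slpr expression, and the record does not resolve this.

The construct was made to generate transgenic flies for genomic rescue of slpr mutants. It supported work showing that slipper is required to activate the JNK pathway during embryonic dorsal closure. Because a second gene is present on the fragment, rescue alone does not attribute function exclusively to slpr.
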