Addgene plasmid #42074: slpr genomic fragment
Depositing lab: Norbert Perrimon. Depositing organization: Harvard Medical School. Publication: Activation of the JNK pathway during dorsal closure in Drosophila requires the mixed lineage kinase, slipper. Stronach B, Perrimon N. Genes Dev. 2002 Feb 1;16(3):377-87. 10.1101/gad.953002 PubMed 11825878.
Backbone
  Vector backbone: pCaSpeR4
  Backbone size w/o insert (bp): 7862
  Vector type: Insect Expression
Growth in bacteria
  Bacterial resistance: Ampicillin, 100 μg/mL
  Growth temperature: 37°C
  Growth strain: DH5alpha
  Copy number: Unknown
Gene/Insert
  Gene/Insert name: slpr genomic fragment (alt name: slipper)
  Species: D. melanogaster (fly)
  Entrez Gene: slpr (a.k.a. Dmel_CG2272, CG2272, D-MLK, Dmel\CG2272, JNKKK, MLK, MLK2, Mlk2, Slpr, dMLK, dMLK2)
  Promoter: Hsp70
  Cloning method: Unknown
  Sequencing primers: 5′ pCasper-F; 3′ pCasper-R
Terms and licenses: Academic/Nonprofit Terms; Industry Terms: Not Available to Industry
Depositor comments: The slpr genomic rescue construct was generated by isolating a HindIII fragment of ∼14 kb from the P1 clone DS08402, including the MLK gene, and a neighboring annotated geneCG15339. This fragment was cloned transiently into pBluescript (Stratagene) and then moved into pCaSpeR4 vector for subsequent purification and germ-line transformation.
How to cite: slpr genomic fragment was a gift from Norbert Perrimon (Addgene plasmid # 42074 ; http://n2t.net/addgene:42074 ; RRID:Addgene_42074)
